>Addgene plasmid #143568 | TFORF2092 | addgene full sequence | sequence record 400429 | Addgene NGS Result
TTAATGTAGTCTTATGCAATACTCTTGTAGTCTTGCAACATGGTAACGATGAGTTAGCAACATGCCTTAC
AAGGAGAGAAAAAGCACCGTGCATGCCGATTGGTGGAAGTAAGGTGGTACGATCGTGCCTTATTAGGAAG
GCAACAGACGGGTCTGACATGGATTGGACGAACCACTGAATTGCCGCATTGCAGAGATATTGTATTTAAG
TGCCTAGCTCGATACATAAACGGGTCTCTCTGGTTAGACCAGATCTGAGCCTGGGAGCTCTCTGGCTAAC
TAGGGAACCCACTGCTTAAGCCTCAATAAAGCTTGCCTTGAGTGCTTCAAGTAGTGTGTGCCCGTCTGTT
GTGTGACTCTGGTAACTAGAGATCCCTCAGACCCTTTTAGTCAGTGTGGAAAATCTCTAGCAGTGGCGCC
CGAACAGGGACTTGAAAGCGAAAGGGAAACCAGAGGAGCTCTCTCGACGCAGGACTCGGCTTGCTGAAGC
GCGCACGGCAAGAGGCGAGGGGCGGCGACTGGTGAGTACGCCAAAAATTTTGACTAGCGGAGGCTAGAAG
GAGAGAGATGGGTGCGAGAGCGTCAGTATTAAGCGGGGGAGAATTAGATCGCGATGGGAAAAAATTCGGT
TAAGGCCAGGGGGAAAGAAAAAATATAAATTAAAACATATAGTATGGGCAAGCAGGGAGCTAGAACGATT
CGCAGTTAATCCTGGCCTGTTAGAAACATCAGAAGGCTGTAGACAAATACTGGGACAGCTACAACCATCC
CTTCAGACAGGATCAGAAGAACTTAGATCATTATATAATACAGTAGCAACCCTCTATTGTGTGCATCAAA
GGATAGAGATAAAAGACACCAAGGAAGCTTTAGACAAGATAGAGGAAGAGCAAAACAAAAGTAAGACCAC
CGCACAGCAAGCGGCCGCTGATCTTCAGACCTGGAGGAGGAGATATGAGGGACAATTGGAGAAGTGAATT
ATATAAATATAAAGTAGTAAAAATTGAACCATTAGGAGTAGCACCCACCAAGGCAAAGAGAAGAGTGGTG
CAGAGAGAAAAAAGAGCAGTGGGAATAGGAGCTTTGTTCCTTGGGTTCTTGGGAGCAGCAGGAAGCACTA
TGGGCGCAGCGTCAATGACGCTGACGGTACAGGCCAGACAATTATTGTCTGGTATAGTGCAGCAGCAGAA
CAATTTGCTGAGGGCTATTGAGGCGCAACAGCATCTGTTGCAACTCACAGTCTGGGGCATCAAGCAGCTC
CAGGCAAGAATCCTGGCTGTGGAAAGATACCTAAAGGATCAACAGCTCCTGGGGATTTGGGGTTGCTCTG
GAAAACTCATTTGCACCACTGCTGTGCCTTGGAATGCTAGTTGGAGTAATAAATCTCTGGAACAGATTTG
GAATCACACGACCTGGATGGAGTGGGACAGAGAAATTAACAATTACACAAGCTTAATACACTCCTTAATT
GAAGAATCGCAAAACCAGCAAGAAAAGAATGAACAAGAATTATTGGAATTAGATAAATGGGCAAGTTTGT
GGAATTGGTTTAACATAACAAATTGGCTGTGGTATATAAAATTATTCATAATGATAGTAGGAGGCTTGGT
AGGTTTAAGAATAGTTTTTGCTGTACTTTCTATAGTGAATAGAGTTAGGCAGGGATATTCACCATTATCG
TTTCAGACCCACCTCCCAACCCCGAGGGGACCCATGCATTGCATCTCAATTAGTCAGCAACCAGGTGTGG
AAAGTCCCCAGGCTCCCCAGCAGGCAGAAGTATGCAAAGCATGCGTCTCAATTAGTCAGCAACCATAGTC
CCGCCCCTAACTCCGCCCATCCCGCCCCTAACTCCGCCCAGTTCCGCCCATTCTCCGCCCCATGGCTGAC
TAATTTTTTTTATTTATGCAGAGGCCGAGGCCGCCTCGGCCTCTGAGCTATTCCAGAAGTAGTGAGGAGG
CTTTTTTGGAGGCCTAGGCTTTTGCAAAAAGCTTTCTAGAGGTACCACCGGAGCTTACCATGACCGAGTA
CAAGCCCACGGTGCGCCTCGCCACCCGCGACGACGTCCCCAGGGCCGTACGCACCCTCGCCGCCGCGTTC
GCCGACTACCCCGCCACGCGCCACACCGTCGATCCGGACCGCCACATCGAGCGGGTCACCGAGCTGCAAG
AACTCTTCCTCACGCGCGTCGGGCTCGACATCGGCAAGGTGTGGGTCGCGGACGACGGCGCCGCCGTGGC
GGTCTGGACCACGCCGGAGAGCGTCGAAGCGGGGGCGGTGTTCGCCGAGATCGGCCCGCGCATGGCCGAG
TTGAGCGGTTCCCGGCTGGCCGCGCAGCAACAGATGGAAGGCCTCCTGGCGCCGCACCGGCCCAAGGAGC
CCGCGTGGTTCCTGGCCACCGTCGGCGTCTCGCCCGACCACCAGGGCAAGGGTCTGGGCAGCGCCGTCGT
GCTCCCCGGAGTGGAGGCGGCCGAGCGCGCCGGGGTGCCCGCCTTCCTGGAGACCTCCGCGCCCCGCAAC
CTCCCCTTCTACGAGCGGCTCGGCTTCACCGTCACCGCCGACGTCGAGGTGCCCGAAGGACCGCGCACCT
GGTGCATGACCCGCAAGCCCGGTGCCAGTTAACGAATTCTAGATCTTGAGACAAATGGCAGTATTCATCC
ACAATTTTAAAAGAAAAGGGGGGATTGGGGGGTACAGTGCAGGGGAAAGAATAGTAGACATAATAGCAAC
AGACATACAAACTAAAGAATTACAAAAACAAATTACAAAAATTCAAAATTTTCGGGTTTATTACAGGGAC
AGCAGAGATCCACTTTGGCGCCGGCTCGAGGCCTGCAGGTGCAAAGATGGATAAAGTTTTAAACAGAGAG
GAATCTTTGCAGCTAATGGACCTTCTAGGTCTTGAAAGGAGTGGGAATTGGCTCCGGTGCCCGTCAGTGG
GCAGAGCGCACATCGCCCACAGTCCCCGAGAAGTTGGGGGGAGGGGTCGGCAATTGAACCGGTGCCTAGA
GAAGGTGGCGCGGGGTAAACTGGGAAAGTGATGTCGTGTACTGGCTCCGCCTTTTTCCCGAGGGTGGGGG
AGAACCGTATATAAGTGCAGTAGTCGCCGTGAACGTTCTTTTTCGCAACGGGTTTGCCGCCAGAACACAG
GTAAGTGCCGTGTGTGGTTCCCGCGGGCCTGGCCTCTTTACGGGTTATGGCCCTTGCGTGCCTTGAATTA
CTTCCACCTGGCTGCAGTACGTGATTCTTGATCCCGAGCTTCGGGTTGGAAGTGGGTGGGAGAGTTCGAG
GCCTTGCGCTTAAGGAGCCCCTTCGCCTCGTGCTTGAGTTGAGGCCTGGCCTGGGCGCTGGGGCCGCCGC
GTGCGAATCTGGTGGCACCTTCGCGCCTGTCTCGCTGCTTTCGATAAGTCTCTAGCCATTTAAAATTTTT
GATGACCTGCTGCGACGCTTTTTTTCTGGCAAGATAGTCTTGTAAATGCGGGCCAAGATCTGCACACTGG
TATTTCGGTTTTTGGGGCCGCGGGCGGCGACGGGGCCCGTGCGTCCCAGCGCACATGTTCGGCGAGGCGG
GGCCTGCGAGCGCGGCCACCGAGAATCGGACGGGGGTAGTCTCAAGCTGGCCGGCCTGCTCTGGTGCCTG
GCCTCGCGCCGCCGTGTATCGCCCCGCCCTGGGCGGCAAGGCTGGCCCGGTCGGCACCAGTTGCGTGAGC
GGAAAGATGGCCGCTTCCCGGCCCTGCTGCAGGGAGCTCAAAATGGAGGACGCGGCGCTCGGGAGAGCGG
GCGGGTGAGTCACCCACACAAAGGAAAAGGGCCTTTCCGTCCTCAGCCGTCGCTTCATGTGACTCCACGG
AGTACCGGGCGCCGTCCAGGCACCTCGATTAGTTCTCGAGCTTTTGGAGTACGTCGTCTTTAGGTTGGGG
GGAGGGGTTTTATGCGATGGAGTTTCCCCACACTGAGTGGGTGGAGACTGAAGTTAGGCCAGCTTGGCAC
TTGATGTAATTCTCCTTGGAATTTGCCCTTTTTGAGTTTGGATCTTGGTTCATTCTCAAGCCTCAGACAG
TGGTTCAAAGTTTTTTTCTTCCATTTCAGGTGTCGTGAGGCTAGCACCGCCACCATGGATTTGGCCAACC
ATGGACTTATTCTACTGCAACAGTTAAACGCTCAGCGAGAGTTTGGTTTCCTGTGTGACTGCACGGTTGC
AATCGGCGATGTATACTTCAAGGCACACAAATCAGTTCTTGCTTCATTCTCCAATTACTTTAAGATGTTG
TTTGTCCATCAGACCAGTGAGTGTGTCCGCTTGAAACCAACTGACATACAGCCCGACATCTTCAGCTATC
TCTTACACTTGATGTACACTGGGAAGATGGCGCCTCAGCTCATCGACCCGGTTCGATTAGAACAGGGCAT
CAAGTTTCTGCACGCCTACCCGCTCATTCAGGAAGCCAGCCTCGCCAGCCAGGGAGCCTTTTCTCACCCT
GACCAAGTTTTCCCACTGGCTTCTTCATTGTATGGCATTCAGATTGCAGATCATCAGTTGAGACAAGCCA
CCAAGATTGCTTCAGCACCTGAAAAACTCGGGCGAGATCCACGGCCACAGACCTCCAGGATAAGCCAGGA
GCAGGTCCCTGAGGCCTCACAGCTCTCCCAGCTGACTTCAAATCTGGCCCAGGTGAATCGGACAAATATG
ACTCCCTCAGACCCCCTGCAGACCTCGCTGTCTCCAGAACTTGTTTCCACTCCTGTTCCTCCCCCTCCTC
CCGGGGAGGAGACCAATCTGGAAGCATCTTCCTCCGATGAGCAGCCTGCGTCCCTCACAATAGCCCACGT
CAAGCCAAGCATCATGAAGAGGAATGGGAGCTTTCCAAAGTACTATGCCTGCCACCTGTGTGGACGGCGC
TTCACTCTCCGGAGCAGCTTACGTGAACACCTCCAGATCCACACAGGAGTACCTTTCACATCTAGCCAAC
AGGGAGAAAGTCGCGTCCCCCTGACTCTCTGTAGCAATGCAGCTGACCTCGGGAAAGATGCCATGGAAGT
GCCTGAAGCCGGGATGATAAGTGACAGTGAGCTGCAGCACATCTCTGATTCTCCCATCATCGATGGGCAG
CAGCAGTCGGAAACCCCACCCCCCTCAGACATTGCTGACATTGACAACCTGGAGCAGGCCGACCAGGAGA
GGGAGGTGAAGAGGCGGAAGTACGAGTGCACAATATGTGGACGCAAATTTATCCAGAAAAGCCACTGGAG
GGAACACATGTACATACACACCGGGAAGCCTTTCAAGTGCAGCACTTGTGACAAAAGCTTTTGCAGGGCC
AACCAGGCTGCCCGCCACGTGTGCCTCAACCAGAGCATCGACACTTACACCATGGTGGACAAACAGACTC
TGGAACTCTGCACATTTGAGGAAGGGAGTCAGATGGACAACATGCTGGTGCAAACAAACAAACCCTACAA
ATGCAACTTGTGTGACAAAACATTCTCCACTCCCAATGAGGTTGTTAAACATTCATGCCAAAACCAGAAC
TCGGATGTTTTTGCCCTAGACGAAGGGCGATCCATTCTCCTGGGCAGTGGGGACTCGGAAGTAACGGAGC
CTGACCACCCAGTGTTAGCTTCCATCAAAAAGGAACAAGAAACCGTCTTACTAGACTAGTAATGAACTAG
TCCGTAACTTGAAAGTATTTCGATTTCTTGGCTTTATATATCTTGTGGAAAGGACGAAGTCTGAGCGAAT
AGGAACAAGACACGCGTTAAGTCGACAATCAACCTCTGGATTACAAAATTTGTGAAAGATTGACTGGTAT
TCTTAACTATGTTGCTCCTTTTACGCTATGTGGATACGCTGCTTTAATGCCTTTGTATCATGCTATTGCT
TCCCGTATGGCTTTCATTTTCTCCTCCTTGTATAAATCCTGGTTGCTGTCTCTTTATGAGGAGTTGTGGC
CCGTTGTCAGGCAACGTGGCGTGGTGTGCACTGTGTTTGCTGACGCAACCCCCACTGGTTGGGGCATTGC
CACCACCTGTCAGCTCCTTTCCGGGACTTTCGCTTTCCCCCTCCCTATTGCCACGGCGGAACTCATCGCC
GCCTGCCTTGCCCGCTGCTGGACAGGGGCTCGGCTGTTGGGCACTGACAATTCCGTGGTGTTGTCGGGGA
AATCATCGTCCTTTCCTTGGCTGCTCGCCTGTGTTGCCACCTGGATTCTGCGCGGGACGTCCTTCTGCTA
CGTCCCTTCGGCCCTCAATCCAGCGGACCTTCCTTCCCGCGGCCTGCTGCCGGCTCTGCGGCCTCTTCCG
CGTCTTCGCCTTCGCCCTCAGACGAGTCGGATCTCCCTTTGGGCCGCCTCCCCGCGTCGACTTTAAGACC
AATGACTTACAAGGCAGCTGTAGATCTTAGCCACTTTTTAAAAGAAAAGGGGGGACTGGAAGGGCTAATT
CACTCCCAACGAAGACAAGATCTGCTTTTTGCTTGTACTGGGTCTCTCTGGTTAGACCAGATCTGAGCCT
GGGAGCTCTCTGGCTAACTAGGGAACCCACTGCTTAAGCCTCAATAAAGCTTGCCTTGAGTGCTTCAAGT
AGTGTGTGCCCGTCTGTTGTGTGACTCTGGTAACTAGAGATCCCTCAGACCCTTTTAGTCAGTGTGGAAA
ATCTCTAGCAGTACGTATAGTAGTTCATGTCATCTTATTATTCAGTATTTATAACTTGCAAAGAAATGAA
TATCAGAGAGTGAGAGGAACTTGTTTATTGCAGCTTATAATGGTTACAAATAAAGCAATAGCATCACAAA
TTTCACAAATAAAGCATTTTTTTCACTGCATTCTAGTTGTGGTTTGTCCAAACTCATCAATGTATCTTAT
CATGTCTGGCTCTAGCTATCCCGCCCCTAACTCCGCCCATCCCGCCCCTAACTCCGCCCAGTTCCGCCCA
TTCTCCGCCCCATGGCTGACTAATTTTTTTTATTTATGCAGAGGCCGAGGCCGCCTCGGCCTCTGAGCTA
TTCCAGAAGTAGTGAGGAGGCTTTTTTGGAGGCCTAGGGACGTACCCAATTCGCCCTATAGTGAGTCGTA
TTACGCGCGCTCACTGGCCGTCGTTTTACAACGTCGTGACTGGGAAAACCCTGGCGTTACCCAACTTAAT
CGCCTTGCAGCACATCCCCCTTTCGCCAGCTGGCGTAATAGCGAAGAGGCCCGCACCGATCGCCCTTCCC
AACAGTTGCGCAGCCTGAATGGCGAATGGG
[124 nt withheld, positions 7241-7364]
C
[91 nt withheld, positions 7366-7456]
A
[49 nt withheld, positions 7458-7506]
CCTTTGACGTTGGAGTCCACGTTCTTT
[37 nt withheld, positions 7534-7570]
ACCCTATCTCGGTCTATTCTTTTGATTTATAAGGGATTTTGCCGATTTCGGCCTATTGGTTAAAAAATGA
GCTGATTTAACAAAAATTTAACGCGAATTTTAACAAAATATTAACGCTTACAATTTAGGTGGCACTTTTC
GGGGAAATGTGCGCGGAACCCCTATTTGTTTATTTTTCTAAATACATTCAAATATGTATCCGCTCATGAG
ACAATAACCCTGATAAATGCTTCAATAATATTGAAAAAGGAAGAGTATGAGTATTCAACATTTCCGTGTC
GCCCTTATTCCCTTTTTTGCGGCATTTTGCCTTCCTGTTTTTGCTCACCCAGAAACGCTGGTGAAAGTAA
AAGATGCTGAAGATCAGTTGGGTGCACGAGTGGGTTACATCGAACTGGATCTCAACAGCGGTAAGATCCT
TGAGAGTTTTCGCCCCGAAGAACGTTTTCCAATGATGAGCACTTTTAAAGTTCTGCTATGTGGCGCGGTA
TTATCCCGTATTGACGCCGGGCAAGAGCAACTCGGTCGCCGCATACACTATTCTCAGAATGACTTGGTTG
AGTACTCACCAGTCACAGAAAAGCATCTTACGGATGGCATGACAGTAAGAGAATTATGCAGTGCTGCCAT
AACCATGAGTGATAACACTGCGGCCAACTTACTTCTGACAACGATCGGAGGACCGAAGGAGCTAACCGCT
TTTTTGCACAACATGGGGGATCATGTAACTCGCCTTGATCGTTGGGAACCGGAGCTGAATGAAGCCATAC
CAAACGACGAGCGTGACACCACGATGCCTGTAGCAATGGCAACAACGTTGCGCAAACTATTAACTGGCGA
ACTACTTACTCTAGCTTCCCGGCAACAATTAATAGACTGGATGGAGGCGGATAAAGTTGCAGGACCACTT
CTGCGCTCGGCCCTTCCGGCTGGCTGGTTTATTGCTGATAAATCTGGAGCCGGTGAGCGTGGGTCTCGCG
GTATCATTGCAGCACTGGGGCCAGATGGTAAGCCCTCCCGTATCGTAGTTATCTACACGACGGGGAGTCA
GGCAACTATGGATGAACGAAATAGACAGATCGCTGAGATAGGTGCCTCACTGATTAAGCATTGGTAACTG
TCAGACCAAGTTTACTCATATATACTTTAGATTGATTTAAAACTTCATTTTTAATTTAAAAGGATCTAGG
TGAAGATCCTTTTTGATAATCTCATGACCAAAATCCCTTAACGTGAGTTTTCGTTCCACTGAGCGTCAGA
CCCCGTAGAAAAGATCAAAGGATCTTCTTGAGATCCTTTTTTTCTGCGCGTAATCTGCTGCTTGCAAACA
AAAAAACCACCGCTACCAGCGGTGGTTTGTTTGCCGGATCAAGAGCTACCAACTCTTTTTCCGAAGGTAA
CTGGCTTCAGCAGAGCGCAGATACCAAATACTGTTCTTCTAGTGTAGCCGTAGTTAGGCCACCACTTCAA
GAACTCTGTAGCACCGCCTACATACCTCGCTCTGCTAATCCTGTTACCAGTGGCTGCTGCCAGTGGCGAT
AAGTCGTGTCTTACCGGGTTGGACTCAAGACGATAGTTACCGGATAAGGCGCAGCGGTCGGGCTGAACGG
GGGGTTCGTGCACACAGCCCAGCTTGGAGCGAACGACCTACACCGAACTGAGATACCTACAGCGTGAGCT
ATGAGAAAGCGCCACGCTTCCCGAAGGGAGAAAGGCGGACAGGTATCCGGTAAGCGGCAGGGTCGGAACA
GGAGAGCGCACGAGGGAGCTTCCAGGGGGAAACGCCTGGTATCTTTATAGTCCTGTCGGGTTTCGCCACC
TCTGACTTGAGCGTCGATTTTTGTGATGCTCGTCAGGGGGGCGGAGCCTATGGAAAAACGCCAGCAACGC
GGCCTTTTTACGGTTCCTGGCCTTTTGCTGGCCTTTTGCTCACATGTTCTTTCCTGCGTTATCCCCTGAT
TCTGTGGATAACCGTATTACCGCCTTTGAGTGAGCTGATACCGCTCGCCGCAGCCGAACGACCGAGCGCA
GCGAGTCAGTGAGCGAGGAAGCGGAAGAGCGCCCAATACGCAAACCGCCTCTCCCCGCGCGTTGGCCGAT
TCATTAATGCAGCTGGCACGACAGGTTTCCCGACTGGAAAGCGGGCAGTGAGCGCAACGCAATTAATGTG
AGTTAGCTCACTCATTAGGCACCCCAGGCTTTACACTTTATGCTTCCGGCTCGTATGTTGTGTGGAATTG
TGAGCGGATAACAATTTCACACAGGAAACAGCTATGACCATGATTACGCCAAGCGCGCAATTAACCCTCA
CTAAAGGGAACAAAAGCTGGAGCTGCAAGC
Features (pLannotate 1.2.2; 31 found; start..end, strand, type, name):
      5..231     +  promoter       RSV promoter: Rous sarcoma virus enhancer/promoter
    232..412     +  LTR            5' LTR (truncated): truncated 5' long terminal repeat (LTR) from HIV-1
    459..584     +  misc_feature   HIV-1 Ψ: packaging signal of human immunodeficiency virus type 1
    568..931     +  CDS            HIV-1 gag (fragment): gag protein from human immunodeficiency virus 1; gag
   1077..1310    +  misc_feature   RRE: The Rev response element (RRE) of HIV-1 allows for Rev-dependent mRNA export from the nucleus to the cytoplasm.
   1687..1713    +  CDS            Rev (fragment): human immunodeficiency virus 1 (HIV-1) Rev protein; rev; enhances nuclear export of unspliced and incompletely spliced viral mRNAs
   1720..1743    +  promoter       SV40 promoter (fragment): SV40 early promoter
   1744..1815    +  promoter       SV40 promoter (fragment): SV40 enhancer and early promoter
   1839..1974    +  rep_origin     SV40 ori: SV40 origin of replication
   2020..2616    +  CDS            PuroR (fragment): puromycin N-acetyltransferase; pac from Streptomyces; confers resistance to puromycin
   2665..2782    +  misc_feature   cPPT/CTS: central polypurine tract and central termination sequence of HIV-1
   2847..2913    +  CDS            small t antigen (fragment): SV40 (simian virus 40) small t antigen
   2920..4098    +  promoter       EF-1α promoter: strong constitutive promoter for human elongation factor EF-1α
   4115..5656    +  CDS            ZBTB2: ZBTB2_HUMAN - Also known as KIAA1483, ZNF437. Experimental evidence at protein level: Swiss-Prot protein existence level 1. May be involved in transcriptional regulation. From Homo sapiens (Human).
   5672..5725    +  promoter       U6 promoter (fragment): RNA polymerase III promoter for human U6 snRNA
   5767..6355    +  misc_feature   WPRE: woodchuck hepatitis virus posttranscriptional regulatory element
   6406..6425    +  misc_feature   cPPT/CTS (fragment): central polypurine tract and central termination sequence of HIV-1
   6427..6660    +  LTR            3' LTR (ΔU3): self-inactivating 3' long terminal repeat (LTR) from HIV-1
   6738..6859    +  polyA_signal   SV40 poly(A) signal: SV40 polyadenylation signal
   6899..7034    +  rep_origin     SV40 ori: SV40 origin of replication
   7055..7073    -  promoter       T7 promoter: promoter for bacteriophage T7 RNA polymerase
   7081..7236    +  CDS            lacZα (fragment): LacZα fragment of β-galactosidase; lacZ fragment
   7241..7669    +  rep_origin     f1 ori (sequence partly withheld): f1 bacteriophage origin of replication; arrow indicates direction of (+) strand synthesis
   7722..7826    +  promoter       AmpR promoter: bla
   7827..8687    +  CDS            AmpR: β-lactamase; bla; confers resistance to ampicillin, carbenicillin, and related antibiotics
   8858..9446    +  rep_origin     ori: high-copy-number ColE1/pMB1/pBR322/pUC origin of replication
   9629..9721    +  CDS            lacI (fragment): lac repressor; lacI; The lac repressor binds to the lac operator to inhibit transcription in E. coli. This inhibition can be relieved by adding lactose or isopropyl-β-D-thiogalactopyranoside (IPTG).
   9734..9755    +  protein_bind   CAP binding site: CAP binding activates transcription in the presence of cAMP. E. coli catabolite activator protein
   9770..9800    +  promoter       lac promoter: promoter for the E. coli lac operon
   9808..9824    +  protein_bind   lac operator: The lac repressor binds to the lac operator to inhibit transcription in E. coli. This inhibition can be relieved by adding lactose or isopropyl-β-D-thiogalactopyranoside (IPTG). lac repressor encoded by lacI
   9869..9887    +  promoter       T3 promoter: promoter for bacteriophage T3 RNA polymerase
