[The description below was written by a language model from this plasmid's Addgene catalogue record and pLannotate feature annotations shown in this document.]
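Description:
TFORF2092 is a third-generation-style, self-inactivating lentiviral expression plasmid built on the pLX_TRC317 backbone and carrying the human transcription factor ZBTB2 (also known as ZNF437). It belongs to a barcoded collection of transcription factor ORF vectors in which each clone bears a unique 24-bp barcode, so that individual factors can be identified by sequencing in pooled overexpression screens such as directed-differentiation studies. In bacteria it is maintained through a high-copy ColE1/pUC-type origin with ampicillin resistance (β-lactamase). An f1 origin and remnants of a lac/lacZα cloning region with T7 and T3 promoters are also present in the backbone. The depositor notes that the plasmid can recombine, as is common for LTR-containing vectors.

The viral transcript is driven by an RSV promoter fused to a truncated HIV-1 5' LTR, followed by the Ψ packaging signal with a partial gag sequence and the Rev response element for Rev-dependent nuclear export. Within the proviral region, an SV40 early promoter/origin drives puromycin N-acetyltransferase for selection of transduced mammalian cells. A cPPT/CTS element, which aids nuclear import of the viral genome, follows this cassette. The strong constitutive EF-1α promoter then drives the ZBTB2 coding sequence, which was produced by gene synthesis. A WPRE downstream of the ORF enhances transcript stability and expression, and the ΔU3 3' LTR inactivates the LTR promoter after integration. An SV40 poly(A) signal lies outside the 3' LTR. The barcode itself is not annotated in the feature table; the short U6 promoter fragment called between the ORF and WPRE is probably an incidental match in that linker region rather than a functional promoter.
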