Addgene plasmid #143568: TFORF2092
Purpose: Lentiviral vector for overexpressing transcription factor ORFs with unique 24-bp barcodes. Barcodes facilitate identification of transcription factors in pooled screens.
Depositing lab: Feng Zhang. Depositing organization: Broad Institute. Publication: A transcription factor atlas of directed differentiation. Joung J, Ma S, Tay T, Geiger-Schuller KR, Kirchgatterer PC, Verdine VK, Guo B, Arias-Garcia MA, Allen WE, Singh A, Kuksenko O, Abudayyeh OO, Gootenberg JS, Fu Z, Macrae RK, Buenrostro JD, Regev A, Zhang F. Cell. 2023 Jan 5;186(1):209-229.e26. doi: 10.1016/j.cell.2022.11.026. PubMed 36608654.
Backbone
  Vector backbone: pLX_TRC317
  Backbone manufacturer: Broad Institute Genetic Perturbation Platform
  Backbone size w/o insert (bp): 8264
  Vector type: Mammalian Expression, Lentiviral
  Selectable markers: Puromycin
Growth in bacteria
  Bacterial resistance: Ampicillin, 100 μg/mL
  Growth temperature: 37°C
  Growth strain: NEB Stable
  Copy number: High Copy
Gene/Insert
  Gene/Insert name: ZBTB2
  Species: H. sapiens (human)
  Insert size (bp): 1646
  Entrez Gene: ZBTB2 (a.k.a. ZNF437)
  Promoter: EF1a
  Cloning method: Unknown
  Sequencing primers: 5′ GGGTGGAGACTGAAGTTAGGCCAG; 3′ CACATAGCGTAAAAGGAGCAACATAG
Terms and licenses: Academic/Nonprofit Terms; Industry Terms: Not Available to Industry
Depositor comments: NM_020861,XM_011536004,XM_005267076,ENST00000325144 . The transcription factor ORF portion of this plasmid was synthesized by Genewiz. Please test multiple small colonies in case of plasmid recombination. To make this collection available in a timely manner, a portion of this collection was not fully sequenced by Addgene. If an Addgene verified full plasmid sequence is not available, please contact us prior to placing an order to request the full sequence.
How to cite: TFORF2092 was a gift from Feng Zhang (Addgene plasmid # 143568 ; http://n2t.net/addgene:143568 ; RRID:Addgene_143568)
