>Addgene plasmid #143568 | TFORF2092 | depositor partial sequence | sequence record 282834 | Insert
ACCGCCACCATGGATTTGGCCAACCATGGACTTATTCTACTGCAACAGTTAAACGCTCAGCGAGAGTTTG
GTTTCCTGTGTGACTGCACGGTTGCAATCGGCGATGTATACTTCAAGGCACACAAATCAGTTCTTGCTTC
ATTCTCCAATTACTTTAAGATGTTGTTTGTCCATCAGACCAGTGAGTGTGTCCGCTTGAAACCAACTGAC
ATACAGCCCGACATCTTCAGCTATCTCTTACACTTGATGTACACTGGGAAGATGGCGCCTCAGCTCATCG
ACCCGGTTCGATTAGAACAGGGCATCAAGTTTCTGCACGCCTACCCGCTCATTCAGGAAGCCAGCCTCGC
CAGCCAGGGAGCCTTTTCTCACCCTGACCAAGTTTTCCCACTGGCTTCTTCATTGTATGGCATTCAGATT
GCAGATCATCAGTTGAGACAAGCCACCAAGATTGCTTCAGCACCTGAAAAACTCGGGCGAGATCCACGGC
CACAGACCTCCAGGATAAGCCAGGAGCAGGTCCCTGAGGCCTCACAGCTCTCCCAGCTGACTTCAAATCT
GGCCCAGGTGAATCGGACAAATATGACTCCCTCAGACCCCCTGCAGACCTCGCTGTCTCCAGAACTTGTT
TCCACTCCTGTTCCTCCCCCTCCTCCCGGGGAGGAGACCAATCTGGAAGCATCTTCCTCCGATGAGCAGC
CTGCGTCCCTCACAATAGCCCACGTCAAGCCAAGCATCATGAAGAGGAATGGGAGCTTTCCAAAGTACTA
TGCCTGCCACCTGTGTGGACGGCGCTTCACTCTCCGGAGCAGCTTACGTGAACACCTCCAGATCCACACA
GGAGTACCTTTCACATCTAGCCAACAGGGAGAAAGTCGCGTCCCCCTGACTCTCTGTAGCAATGCAGCTG
ACCTCGGGAAAGATGCCATGGAAGTGCCTGAAGCCGGGATGATAAGTGACAGTGAGCTGCAGCACATCTC
TGATTCTCCCATCATCGATGGGCAGCAGCAGTCGGAAACCCCACCCCCCTCAGACATTGCTGACATTGAC
AACCTGGAGCAGGCCGACCAGGAGAGGGAGGTGAAGAGGCGGAAGTACGAGTGCACAATATGTGGACGCA
AATTTATCCAGAAAAGCCACTGGAGGGAACACATGTACATACACACCGGGAAGCCTTTCAAGTGCAGCAC
TTGTGACAAAAGCTTTTGCAGGGCCAACCAGGCTGCCCGCCACGTGTGCCTCAACCAGAGCATCGACACT
TACACCATGGTGGACAAACAGACTCTGGAACTCTGCACATTTGAGGAAGGGAGTCAGATGGACAACATGC
TGGTGCAAACAAACAAACCCTACAAATGCAACTTGTGTGACAAAACATTCTCCACTCCCAATGAGGTTGT
TAAACATTCATGCCAAAACCAGAACTCGGATGTTTTTGCCCTAGACGAAGGGCGATCCATTCTCCTGGGC
AGTGGGGACTCGGAAGTAACGGAGCCTGACCACCCAGTGTTAGCTTCCATCAAAAAGGAACAAGAAACCG
TCTTACTAGACTAGTAATGAACTAGTCCGTAACTTGAAAGTATTTCGATTTCTTGGCTTTATATATCTTG
TGGAAAGGACGAAGTCTGAGCGAATAGGAACAAGAC
