>Addgene plasmid #143568 | TFORF2092 | depositor partial sequence | sequence record 282835 | Barcode
AGTCTGAGCGAATAGGAACAAGAC
